Addgene plasmid #230621: AiP1302 - pAAV-AiE2013m-minBG-iCre-HGHpA
Purpose: AiE2013m is an enhancer sequence, designed to drive AAV-mediated transgene expression in specific populations of brain cells
Depositing lab: Allen Institute for Brain Science & Bosiljka Tasic. Depositing organization: Allen Institute. Publication: A suite of enhancer AAVs and transgenic mouse lines for genetic access to cortical cell types. Ben-Simon Y, Hooper M, Narayan S, Daigle TL, Dwivedi D, Way SW, Oster A, Stafford DA, Mich JK, Taormina MJ, Martinez RA, Opitz-Araya X, Roth JR, Alexander JR, Allen S, Amster A, Arbuckle J, Ayala A, Baker PM, Bakken TE, Barcelli T, Barta S, Bendrick J, Bertagnolli D, Bielstein C, Bishwakarma P, Bowlus J, Boyer G, Brouner K, Casian B, Casper T, Chakka AB, Chakrabarty R, Chance RK, Chavan S, Clark M, Colbert K, Collman F, Daniel S, Departee M, DiValentin P, Donadio N, Dotson N, Egdorf T, Fliss T, Gabitto M, Garcia J, Gary A, Gasperini M, Gloe J, Goldy J, Gore BB, Graybuck L, Greisman N, Haeseleer F, Halterman C, Haradon Z, Hastings SD, Helback O, Ho W, Hockemeyer D, Huang C, Huff S, Hunker A, Johansen N, Jones D, Juneau Z, Kalmbach B, Kannan M, Khem S, Kussick E, Kutsal R, Larsen R, Lee C, Lee AY, Leibly M, Lenz GH, Li S, Liang E, Lusk N, Madigan Z, Malloy J, Malone J, McCue R, Melchor J, Mollenkopf T, Moosman S, Morin E, Newman D, Ng L, Ngo K, Omstead V, Otto S, Oyama A, Pena N, Pham T, Phillips E, Pom CA, Potekhina L, Ransford S, Ray PL, Rette D, Reynoldson C, Rimorin C, Rocha D, Ruiz A, Sanchez REA, Sawyer L, Sedeno-Cortes A, Sevigny JP, Shapovalova N, Shepard N, Shulga L, Sigler AR, Siverts L, Soliman S, Somasundaram S, Staats B, Stewart K, Szelenyi E, Tieu M, Trader C, Tran A, van Velthoven CTJ, Walker M, Wang Y, Weed N, Wirthlin M, Wood T, Wynalda B, Yao Z, Zhou T, Ariza J, Dee N, Reding M, Ronellenfitch K, Mufti S, Sunkin SM, Smith KA, Esposito L, Waters J, Thyagarajan B, Yao S, Lein ES, Zeng H, Levi BP, Ngai J, Ting JT, Tasic B. Cell. 2025 May 16:S0092-8674(25)00513-6. doi: 10.1016/j.cell.2025.05.002. PubMed 40403729.
Backbone
  Vector backbone: pAAV2
  Vector type: AAV
Growth in bacteria
  Bacterial resistance: Ampicillin, 100 μg/mL
  Growth temperature: 37°C
  Growth strain: NEB Stable
  Copy number: High Copy
Gene/Insert
  Gene/Insert name: iCre
  Species: Synthetic
  Promoter: minBG
  Cloning method: Restriction Enzyme; 5′ cloning site MluI (unknown if destroyed); 3′ cloning site SacI (unknown if destroyed)
Terms and licenses: Academic/Nonprofit Terms; Industry Terms: Not Available to Industry
How to cite: AiP1302 - pAAV-AiE2013m-minBG-iCre-HGHpA was a gift from Allen Institute for Brain Science & Bosiljka Tasic (Addgene plasmid # 230621 ; http://n2t.net/addgene:230621 ; RRID:Addgene_230621)
