[The description below was written by a language model from this plasmid's Addgene catalogue record and pLannotate feature annotations shown in this document.]
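Description:
AiP1302 - pAAV-AiE2013m-minBG-iCre-HGHpA is an AAV transfer plasmid built on a pAAV2 backbone, intended for packaging recombinant adeno-associated virus that delivers Cre recombinase to selected brain cell populations. In bacteria it is maintained through a high-copy ColE1/pUC-type origin and selected with ampicillin via the β-lactamase gene and its own promoter. An f1 phage origin and small remnants of pBR322 bom and rop sequences are also present in the backbone. The 5,127 nt sequence record shows one complete AAV2 inverted terminal repeat downstream of the cassette and two short ITR fragments upstream of it. The second ITR is therefore only partially annotated, which is common because these repeats are hard to sequence and annotate.

Between the ITRs, the payload consists of the AiE2013m enhancer placed upstream of the minBG minimal promoter (by its name, a minimal beta-globin promoter), followed by iCre, a synthetic codon-improved Cre coding sequence, and the human growth hormone polyadenylation signal. The annotation software detected the Cre open reading frame, which spans the numbering origin of the circular record, and the hGH poly(A). It did not annotate the enhancer or the minimal promoter, which presumably lie in the unannotated stretch between the upstream ITR fragments and the Cre gene. A minimal promoter is weakly active by itself, so the enhancer determines which cells transcribe Cre. The record describes AiE2013m only as designed to drive expression in specific brain cell populations, without naming the target cell type. The construct belongs to a suite of enhancer AAVs for genetic access to cortical cell types. Vectors of this kind are typically combined with loxP-dependent reporter or effector alleles or viruses, so that recombination is confined to the enhancer-defined cells.
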