Features (pLannotate 1.2.2; 12 found; start..end, strand, type, name):
     48..524     +  polyA_signal   hGH poly(A) signal: human growth hormone polyadenylation signal
    564..704     +  repeat_region  AAV2 ITR: inverted terminal repeat of adeno-associated virus serotype 2 inverted
    709..760     -  misc_feature   bom (fragment): basis of mobility region from pBR322
    779..1234    +  rep_origin     f1 ori (sequence partly withheld): f1 bacteriophage origin of replication; arrow indicates direction of (+) strand synthesis
   1235..1284    -  misc_feature   bom (fragment): basis of mobility region from pBR322
   1386..1421    -  CDS            rop (fragment): Rop protein, which maintains plasmids at low copy number; rop
   1516..1620    +  promoter       AmpR promoter: bla
   1621..2481    +  CDS            AmpR: β-lactamase; bla; confers resistance to ampicillin, carbenicillin, and related antibiotics
   2652..3240    +  rep_origin     ori: high-copy-number ColE1/pMB1/pBR322/pUC origin of replication
   3313..3340    +  repeat_region  AAV2 ITR (fragment): inverted terminal repeat of adeno-associated virus serotype 2 inverted
   3369..3396    +  repeat_region  AAV2 ITR (fragment): inverted terminal repeat of adeno-associated virus serotype 2 inverted
   4127..25      +  CDS            cre (across the origin): RECR_BPP1 - Experimental evidence at protein level: Swiss-Prot protein existence level 1. Catalyzes site-specific recombination between two 34-base- pair LOXP sites. Its role is to maintain the phage genome as a monomeric unit-copy plasmid in the lysogenic state. From Escherichia phage P1 (Bacteriophage P1).
>Addgene plasmid #230621 | AiP1302 - pAAV-AiE2013m-minBG-iCre-HGHpA | addgene full sequence | sequence record 466239 | Addgene NGS Result
GGTGAGGCTGCTCGAGGATGGGGACTAAGGCTGCTCGAGAGATCTACGGGTGGCATCCCTGTGACCCCTC
CCCAGTGCCTCTCCTGGCCCTGGAAGTTGCCACTCCAGTGCCCACCAGCCTTGTCCTAATAAAATTAAGT
TGCATCATTTTGTCTGACTAGGTGTCCTTCTATAATATTATGGGGTGGAGGGGGGTGGTATGGAGCAAGG
GGCAAGTTGGGAAGACAACCTGTAGGGCCTGCGGGGTCTATTGGGAACCAAGCTGGAGTGCAGTGGCACA
ATCTTGGCTCACTGCAATCTCCGCCTCCTGGGTTCAAGCGATTCTCCTGCCTCAGCCTCCCGAGTTGTTG
GGATTCCAGGCATGCATGACCAGGCTCAGCTAATTTTTGTTTTTTTGGTAGAGACGGGGTTTCACCATAT
TGGCCAGGCTGGTCTCCAACTCCTAATCTCAGGTGATCTACCCACCTTGGCCTCCCAAATTGCTGGGATT
ACAGGCGTGAACCACTGCTCCCTTCCCTGTCCTTCTGATTTTGTAGGTAACCACGTGCGGACCGAGCGGC
CGCAGGAACCCCTAGTGATGGAGTTGGCCACTCCCTCTCTGCGCGCTCGCTCGCTCACTGAGGCCGGGCG
ACCAAAGGTCGCCCGACGCCCGGGCTTTGCCCGGGCGGCCTCAGTGAGCGAGCGAGCGCGCAGCTGCCTG
CAGGGGCGCCTGATGCGGTATTTTCTCCTTACGCATCTGTGCGGTATTTCACACCGCATA
[95 nt withheld, positions 761-855]
T
[46 nt withheld, positions 857-902]
C
[141 nt withheld, positions 904-1044]
CCTTTGACGTTGGAGTCCACGTTCTTT
[37 nt withheld, positions 1072-1108]
ACTCTATCTCGGGCTATTCTTTTGATTTATAAGGGATTTTGCCGATTTCGGTCTATTGGTTAAAAAATGA
GCTGATTTAACAAAAATTTAACGCGAATTTTAACAAAATATTAACGTTTACAATTTTATGGTGCACTCTC
AGTACAATCTGCTCTGATGCCGCATAGTTAAGCCAGCCCCGACACCCGCCAACACCCGCTGACGCGCCCT
GACGGGCTTGTCTGCTCCCGGCATCCGCTTACAGACAAGCTGTGACCGTCTCCGGGAGCTGCATGTGTCA
GAGGTTTTCACCGTCATCACCGAAACGCGCGAGACGAAAGGGCCTCGTGATACGCCTATTTTTATAGGTT
AATGTCATGATAATAATGGTTTCTTAGACGTCAGGTGGCACTTTTCGGGGAAATGTGCGCGGAACCCCTA
TTTGTTTATTTTTCTAAATACATTCAAATATGTATCCGCTCATGAGACAATAACCCTGATAAATGCTTCA
ATAATATTGAAAAAGGAAGAGTATGAGTATTCAACATTTCCGTGTCGCCCTTATTCCCTTTTTTGCGGCA
TTTTGCCTTCCTGTTTTTGCTCACCCAGAAACGCTGGTGAAAGTAAAAGATGCTGAAGATCAGTTGGGTG
CACGAGTGGGTTACATCGAACTGGATCTCAACAGCGGTAAGATCCTTGAGAGTTTTCGCCCCGAAGAACG
TTTTCCAATGATGAGCACTTTTAAAGTTCTGCTATGTGGCGCGGTATTATCCCGTATTGACGCCGGGCAA
GAGCAACTCGGTCGCCGCATACACTATTCTCAGAATGACTTGGTTGAGTACTCACCAGTCACAGAAAAGC
ATCTTACGGATGGCATGACAGTAAGAGAATTATGCAGTGCTGCCATAACCATGAGTGATAACACTGCGGC
CAACTTACTTCTGACAACGATCGGAGGACCGAAGGAGCTAACCGCTTTTTTGCACAACATGGGGGATCAT
GTAACTCGCCTTGATCGTTGGGAACCGGAGCTGAATGAAGCCATACCAAACGACGAGCGTGACACCACGA
TGCCTGTAGCAATGGCAACAACGTTGCGCAAACTATTAACTGGCGAACTACTTACTCTAGCTTCCCGGCA
ACAATTAATAGACTGGATGGAGGCGGATAAAGTTGCAGGACCACTTCTGCGCTCGGCCCTTCCGGCTGGC
TGGTTTATTGCTGATAAATCTGGAGCCGGTGAGCGTGGGTCTCGCGGTATCATTGCAGCACTGGGGCCAG
ATGGTAAGCCCTCCCGTATCGTAGTTATCTACACGACGGGGAGTCAGGCAACTATGGATGAACGAAATAG
ACAGATCGCTGAGATAGGTGCCTCACTGATTAAGCATTGGTAACTGTCAGACCAAGTTTACTCATATATA
CTTTAGATTGATTTAAAACTTCATTTTTAATTTAAAAGGATCTAGGTGAAGATCCTTTTTGATAATCTCA
TGACCAAAATCCCTTAACGTGAGTTTTCGTTCCACTGAGCGTCAGACCCCGTAGAAAAGATCAAAGGATC
TTCTTGAGATCCTTTTTTTCTGCGCGTAATCTGCTGCTTGCAAACAAAAAAACCACCGCTACCAGCGGTG
GTTTGTTTGCCGGATCAAGAGCTACCAACTCTTTTTCCGAAGGTAACTGGCTTCAGCAGAGCGCAGATAC
CAAATACTGTTCTTCTAGTGTAGCCGTAGTTAGGCCACCACTTCAAGAACTCTGTAGCACCGCCTACATA
CCTCGCTCTGCTAATCCTGTTACCAGTGGCTGCTGCCAGTGGCGATAAGTCGTGTCTTACCGGGTTGGAC
TCAAGACGATAGTTACCGGATAAGGCGCAGCGGTCGGGCTGAACGGGGGGTTCGTGCACACAGCCCAGCT
TGGAGCGAACGACCTACACCGAACTGAGATACCTACAGCGTGAGCTATGAGAAAGCGCCACGCTTCCCGA
AGGGAGAAAGGCGGACAGGTATCCGGTAAGCGGCAGGGTCGGAACAGGAGAGCGCACGAGGGAGCTTCCA
GGGGGAAACGCCTGGTATCTTTATAGTCCTGTCGGGTTTCGCCACCTCTGACTTGAGCGTCGATTTTTGT
GATGCTCGTCAGGGGGGCGGAGCCTATGGAAAAACGCCAGCAACGCGGCCTTTTTACGGTTCCTGGCCTT
TTGCTGGCCTTTTGCTCACATGTCCTGCAGGCAGCTGCGCGCTCGCTCGCTCACTGAGGCCGCCCGGGCG
TCGGGCGACCTTTGGTCGCCCGGCCTCAGTGAGCGAGCGAGCGCGCAGAGAGGGAGTGGCCAACTCCATC
ACTAGGGGTTCCTGCGGCCGCACGCGTGTCCCATAGGCAGTTTGTGGCTGAGTGCTGGTCCAGGGGTGAG
GAGGTGGGCTATGTTACTGAGGGTCTCTGGGTGTTAGGAAAACAGGGCCCAGGAGTCTGGCTGCTCGTAT
GCTGGCCCAGGCTCTTGTTTTTCTTGAGCTGACTTGCTGGAGAAGTGAGCTAAGTCAGAAACAAAATGCC
ACATTGCACGCCCACTGAAGTCTGGGCTCAAGGGAAAGAAGAGAGATTGCCAGAGCGTTAGCTGTTCCCA
ATCCACTCCTGGACCTTAAGCTGTCTTGAACAGAGTTGCCAATCAGCTTGGTAGGGACTGGCCTTTGAGG
AGGGGAGGGGGTGTAGGCAGGGGAGGGGGAGAGAAGGGAGCAGTCTGCGCTCCATCTTAATTACCTCATC
AGAAACAGCTCCCTTCCCGCAAAGCTCTGGTGTCTTCTACAAGAGGGTGAGTCTTTGGCTTTACATGTGA
ACTTGTGCCATTTGCCTGCGTATATAAACATGAAGGGTCGTCTGGGTTCAGAGCTGAAATCTTTCACTTG
TGACTTAGCTGGGAAATTCTTGGCAAGATCAGAATGCAGTGGTAAGGTCTGAGCTCGGGCTGGGCATAAA
AGTCAGGGCAGAGCCATCTATTGCTTACATTTGCTTCTGGGATCCGCCACCATGGTGCCCAAGAAGAAGA
GGAAAGTCTCCAACCTGCTGACTGTGCACCAAAACCTGCCTGCCCTCCCTGTGGATGCCACCTCTGATGA
AGTCAGGAAGAACCTGATGGACATGTTCAGGGACAGGCAGGCCTTCTCTGAACACACCTGGAAGATGCTC
CTGTCTGTGTGCAGATCCTGGGCTGCCTGGTGCAAGCTGAACAACAGGAAATGGTTCCCTGCTGAACCTG
AGGATGTGAGGGACTACCTCCTGTACCTGCAAGCCAGAGGCCTGGCTGTGAAGACCATCCAACAGCACCT
GGGCCAGCTCAACATGCTGCACAGGAGATCTGGCCTGCCTCGCCCTTCTGACTCCAATGCTGTGTCCCTG
GTGATGAGGAGAATCAGAAAGGAGAATGTGGATGCTGGGGAGAGAGCCAAGCAGGCCCTGGCCTTTGAAC
GCACTGACTTTGACCAAGTCAGATCCCTGATGGAGAACTCTGACAGATGCCAGGACATCAGGAACCTGGC
CTTCCTGGGCATTGCCTACAACACCCTGCTGCGCATTGCCGAAATTGCCAGAATCAGAGTGAAGGACATC
TCCCGCACCGATGGTGGGAGAATGCTGATCCACATTGGCAGGACCAAGACCCTGGTGTCCACAGCTGGTG
TGGAGAAGGCCCTGTCCCTGGGGGTTACCAAGCTGGTGGAGAGATGGATCTCTGTGTCTGGTGTGGCTGA
TGACCCCAACAACTACCTGTTCTGCCGGGTCAGAAAGAATGGTGTGGCTGCCCCTTCTGCCACCTCCCAA
CTGTCCACCCGGGCCCTGGAAGGGATCTTTGAGGCCACCCACCGCCTGATCTATGGTGCCAAGGATGACT
CTGGGCAGAGATACCTGGCCTGGTCTGGCCACTCTGCCAGAGTGGGTGCTGCCAGGGACATGGCCAGGGC
TGGTGTGTCCATCCCTGAAATCATGCAGGCTGGTGGCTGGACCAATGTGAACATTGTGATGAACTACATC
AGAAACCTGGACTCTGAGACTGGGGCCAT
